>Addgene plasmid #193368 | pETM30-C9ORF78_R41A | addgene full sequence | sequence record 382570 | Addgene NGS Result
ATCCGGATTGGCGAATGGG
[124 nt withheld, positions 20-143]
C
[91 nt withheld, positions 145-235]
A
[49 nt withheld, positions 237-285]
CCTTTGACGTTGGAGTCCACGTTCTTT
[37 nt withheld, positions 313-349]
ACCCTATCTCGGTCTATTCTTTTGATTTATAAGGGATTTTGCCGATTTCGGCCTATTGGTTAAAAAATGA
GCTGATTTAACAAAAATTTAACGCGAATTTTAACAAAATATTAACGCTTACAATTTAGGTGGCACTTTTC
GGGGAAATGTGCGCGGAACCCCTATTTGTTTATTTTTCTAAATACATTCAAATATGTATCCGCTCATGAA
TTAATTCTTAGAAAAACTCATCGAGCATCAAATGAAACTGCAATTTATTCATATCAGGATTATCAATACC
ATATTTTTGAAAAAGCCGTTTCTGTAATGAAGGAGAAAACTCACCGAGGCAGTTCCATAGGATGGCAAGA
TCCTGGTATCGGTCTGCGATTCCGACTCGTCCAACATCAATACAACCTATTAATTTCCCCTCGTCAAAAA
TAAGGTTATCAAGTGAGAAATCACCATGAGTGACGACTGAATCCGGTGAGAATGGCAAAAGTTTATGCAT
TTCTTTCCAGACTTGTTCAACAGGCCAGCCATTACGCTCGTCATCAAAATCACTCGCATCAACCAAACCG
TTATTCATTCGTGATTGCGCCTGAGCGAGACGAAATACGCGATCGCTGTTAAAAGGACAATTACAAACAG
GAATCGAATGCAACCGGCGCAGGAACACTGCCAGCGCATCAACAATATTTTCACCTGAATCAGGATATTC
TTCTAATACCTGGAATGCTGTTTTCCCGGGGATCGCAGTGGTGAGTAACCATGCATCATCAGGAGTACGG
ATAAAATGCTTGATGGTCGGAAGAGGCATAAATTCCGTCAGCCAGTTTAGTCTGACCATCTCATCTGTAA
CATCATTGGCAACGCTACCTTTGCCATGTTTCAGAAACAACTCTGGCGCATCGGGCTTCCCATACAATCG
ATAGATTGTCGCACCTGATTGCCCGACATTATCGCGAGCCCATTTATACCCATATAAATCAGCATCCATG
TTGGAATTTAATCGCGGCCTAGAGCAAGACGTTTCCCGTTGAATATGGCTCATAACACCCCTTGTATTAC
TGTTTATGTAAGCAGACAGTTTTATTGTTCATGACCAAAATCCCTTAACGTGAGTTTTCGTTCCACTGAG
CGTCAGACCCCGTAGAAAAGATCAAAGGATCTTCTTGAGATCCTTTTTTTCTGCGCGTAATCTGCTGCTT
GCAAACAAAAAAACCACCGCTACCAGCGGTGGTTTGTTTGCCGGATCAAGAGCTACCAACTCTTTTTCCG
AAGGTAACTGGCTTCAGCAGAGCGCAGATACCAAATACTGTCCTTCTAGTGTAGCCGTAGTTAGGCCACC
ACTTCAAGAACTCTGTAGCACCGCCTACATACCTCGCTCTGCTAATCCTGTTACCAGTGGCTGCTGCCAG
TGGCGATAAGTCGTGTCTTACCGGGTTGGACTCAAGACGATAGTTACCGGATAAGGCGCAGCGGTCGGGC
TGAACGGGGGGTTCGTGCACACAGCCCAGCTTGGAGCGAACGACCTACACCGAACTGAGATACCTACAGC
GTGAGCTATGAGAAAGCGCCACGCTTCCCGAAGGGAGAAAGGCGGACAGGTATCCGGTAAGCGGCAGGGT
CGGAACAGGAGAGCGCACGAGGGAGCTTCCAGGGGGAAACGCCTGGTATCTTTATAGTCCTGTCGGGTTT
CGCCACCTCTGACTTGAGCGTCGATTTTTGTGATGCTCGTCAGGGGGGCGGAGCCTATGGAAAAACGCCA
GCAACGCGGCCTTTTTACGGTTCCTGGCCTTTTGCTGGCCTTTTGCTCACATGTTCTTTCCTGCGTTATC
CCCTGATTCTGTGGATAACCGTATTACCGCCTTTGAGTGAGCTGATACCGCTCGCCGCAGCCGAACGACC
GAGCGCAGCGAGTCAGTGAGCGAGGAAGCGGAAGAGCGCCTGATGCGGTATTTTCTCCTTACGCATCTGT
GCGGTATTTCACACCGCAATGGTGCACTCTCAGTACAATCTGCTCTGATGCCGCATAGTTAAGCCAGTAT
ACACTCCGCTATCGCTACGTGACTGGGTCATGGCTGCGCCCCGACACCCGCCAACACCCGCTGACGCGCC
CTGACGGGCTTGTCTGCTCCCGGCATCCGCTTACAGACAAGCTGTGACCGTCTCCGGGAGCTGCATGTGT
CAGAGGTTTTCACCGTCATCACCGAAACGCGCGAGGCAGCTGCGGTAAAGCTCATCAGCGTGGTCGTGAA
GCGATTCACAGATGTCTGCCTGTTCATCCGCGTCCAGCTCGTTGAGTTTCTCCAGAAGCGTTAATGTCTG
GCTTCTGATAAAGCGGGCCATGTTAAGGGCGGTTTTTTCCTGTTTGGTCACTGATGCCTCCGTGTAAGGG
GGATTTCTGTTCATGGGGGTAATGATACCGATGAAACGAGAGAGGATGCTCACGATACGGGTTACTGATG
ATGAACATGCCCGGTTACTGGAACGTTGTGAGGGTAAACAACTGGCGGTATGGATGCGGCGGGACCAGAG
AAAAATCACTCAGGGTCAATGCCAGCGCTTCGTTAATACAGATGTAGGTGTTCCACAGGGTAGCCAGCAG
CATCCTGCGATGCAGATCCGGAACATAATGGTGCAGGGCGCTGACTTCCGCGTTTCCAGACTTTACGAAA
CACGGAAACCGAAGACCATTCATGTTGTTGCTCAGGTCGCAGACGTTTTGCAGCAGCAGTCGCTTCACGT
TCGCTCGCGTATCGGTGATTCATTCTGCTAACCAGTAAGGCAACCCCGCCAGCCTAGCCGGGTCCTCAAC
GACAGGAGCACGATCATGCGCACCCGTGGGGCCGCCATGCCGGCGATAATGGCCTGCTTCTCGCCGAAAC
GTTTGGTGGCGGGACCAGTGACGAAGGCTTGAGCGAGGGCGTGCAAGATTCCGAATACCGCAAGCGACAG
GCCGATCATCGTCGCGCTCCAGCGAAAGCGGTCCTCGCCGAAAATGACCCAGAGCGCTGCCGGCACCTGT
CCTACGAGTTGCATGATAAAGAAGACAGTCATAAGTGCGGCGACGATAGTCATGCCCCGCGCCCACCGGA
AGGAGCTGACTGGGTTGAAGGCTCTCAAGGGCATCGGTCGAGATCCCGGTGCCTAATGAGTGAGCTAACT
TACATTAATTGCGTTGCGCTCACTGCCCGCTTTCCAGTCGGGAAACCTGTCGTGCCAGCTGCATTAATGA
ATCGGCCAACGCGCGGGGAGAGGCGGTTTGCGTATTGGGCGCCAGGGTGGTTTTTCTTTTCACCAGTGAG
ACGGGCAACAGCTGATTGCCCTTCACCGCCTGGCCCTGAGAGAGTTGCAGCAAGCGGTCCACGCTGGTTT
GCCCCAGCAGGCGAAAATCCTGTTTGATGGTGGTTAACGGCGGGATATAACATGAGCTGTCTTCGGTATC
GTCGTATCCCACTACCGAGATATCCGCACCAACGCGCAGCCCGGACTCGGTAATGGCGCGCATTGCGCCC
AGCGCCATCTGATCGTTGGCAACCAGCATCGCAGTGGGAACGATGCCCTCATTCAGCATTTGCATGGTTT
GTTGAAAACCGGACATGGCACTCCAGTCGCCTTCCCGTTCCGCTATCGGCTGAATTTGATTGCGAGTGAG
ATATTTATGCCAGCCAGCCAGACGCAGACGCGCCGAGACAGAACTTAATGGGCCCGCTAACAGCGCGATT
TGCTGGTGACCCAATGCGACCAGATGCTCCACGCCCAGTCGCGTACCGTCTTCATGGGAGAAAATAATAC
TGTTGATGGGTGTCTGGTCAGAGACATCAAGAAATAACGCCGGAACATTAGTGCAGGCAGCTTCCACAGC
AATGGCATCCTGGTCATCCAGCGGATAGTTAATGATCAGCCCACTGACGCGTTGCGCGAGAAGATTGTGC
ACCGCCGCTTTACAGGCTTCGACGCCGCTTCGTTCTACCATCGACACCACCACGCTGGCACCCAGTTGAT
CGGCGCGAGATTTAATCGCCGCGACAATTTGCGACGGCGCGTGCAGGGCCAGACTGGAGGTGGCAACGCC
AATCAGCAACGACTGTTTGCCCGCCAGTTGTTGTGCCACGCGGTTGGGAATGTAATTCAGCTCCGCCATC
GCCGCTTCCACTTTTTCCCGCGTTTTCGCAGAAACGTGGCTGGCCTGGTTCACCACGCGGGAAACGGTCT
GATAAGAGACACCGGCATACTCTGCGACATCGTATAACGTTACTGGTTTCACATTCACCACCCTGAATTG
ACTCTCTTCCGGGCGCTATCATGCCATACCGCGAAAGGTTTTGCGCCATTCGATGGTGTCCGGGATCTCG
ACGCTCTCCCTTATGCGACTCCTGCATTAGGAAGCAGCCCAGTAGTAGGTTGAGGCCGTTGAGCACCGCC
GCCGCAAGGAATGGTGCATGCAAGGAGATGGCGCCCAACAGTCCCCCGGCCACGGGGCCTGCCACCATAC
CCACGCCGAAACAAGCGCTCATGAGCCCGAAGTGGCGAGCCCGATCTTCCCCATCGGTGATGTCGGCGAT
ATAGGCGCCAGCAACCGCACCTGTGGCGCCGGTGATGCCGGCCACGATGCGTCCGGCGTAGAGGATCGAG
ATCTCGATCCCGCGAAATTAATACGACTCACTATAGGGGAATTGTGAGCGGATAACAATTCCCCTCTAGA
AATAATTTTGTTTAACTTTAAGAAGGAGATATACCATGAAACATCACCATCACCATCACAACACTAGTAG
CAATTCCATGTCCCCTATACTAGGTTATTGGAAAATTAAGGGCCTTGTGCAACCCACTCGACTTCTTTTG
GAATATCTTGAAGAAAAATATGAAGAGCATTTGTATGAGCGCGATGAAGGTGATAAATGGCGAAACAAAA
AGTTTGAATTGGGTTTGGAGTTTCCCAATCTTCCTTATTATATTGATGGTGATGTTAAATTAACACAGTC
TATGGCCATCATACGTTATATAGCTGACAAGCACAACATGTTGGGTGGTTGTCCAAAAGAGCGTGCAGAG
ATTTCAATGCTTGAAGGAGCGGTTTTGGATATTAGATACGGTGTTTCGAGAATTGCATATAGTAAAGACT
TTGAAACTCTCAAAGTTGATTTTCTTAGCAAGCTACCTGAAATGCTGAAAATGTTCGAAGATCGTTTATG
TCATAAAACATATTTAAATGGTGATCATGTAACCCATCCTGACTTCATGTTGTATGACGCTCTTGATGTT
GTTTTATACATGGACCCAATGTGCCTGGATGCGTTCCCAAAATTAGTTTGTTTTAAAAAACGTATTGAAG
CTATCCCACAAATTGATAAGTACTTGAAATCCAGCAAGTATATAGCATGGCCTTTGCAGGGCTGGCAAGC
CACGTTTGGTGGTGGCGACCATCCTCCAACTAGTGGATCTGGTGGTGGTGGCGGATGGATGAGCGAGAAT
CTTTATTTTCAGGGCGCCATGGCAATGCCGGTCGTCCGGAAGATTTTCCGTCGCCGCCGGGGCGACTCGG
AGTCAGAGGAAGATGAGCAGGACTCAGAGGAGGTTCGATTAAAACTGGAAGAGACCAGAGAGGTACAGAA
CTTGGCGAAGAGGCCCAACGGGGTGAGTGCTGTGGCCTTGCTGGTGGGAGAGAAGGTACAAGAGGAGACC
ACTCTAGTGGATGATCCCTTTCAGATGAAGACAGGTGGTATGGTGGATATGAAGAAACTGAAGGAAAGGG
GCAAAGATAAGATCAGTGAGGAGGAGGACCTGCACCTGGGGACATCGTTTTCTGCAGAAACCAACCGAAG
GGATGAGGATGCAGACATGATGAAGTACATTGAGACAGAGCTAAAGAAGAGGAAAGGGATCGTGGAACAT
GAGGAACAGAAAGTTAAGCCAAAGAATGCAGAGGACTGTCTTTATGAACTTCCAGAAAACATCCGTGTTT
CCTCAGCAAAGAAGACCGAGGAGATGCTTTCCAACCAGATGCTGAGTGGCATTCCTGAGGTGGACCTGGG
CATCGATGCTAAAATAAAAAATATCATTTCCACGGAGGATGCCAAGGCCCGTCTGCTGGCAGAGCAGCAG
AACAAGAAGAAAGACAGCGAGACCTCCTTCGTGCCTACCAACATGGCTGTGAATTATGTGCAGCACAACA
GATTTTATCATGAGGAGCTCAACGCGCCCATACGGAGAAACAAAGAAGAGCCCAAGGCCCGGCCCTTGAG
AGTAGGTGACACGGAGAAGCCAGAGCCTGAGCGGTCCCCTCCTAACCGCAAGCGTCCTGCTAACGAGAAG
GCAACTGATGACTATCATTATGAGAAGTTCAAGAAAATGAATAGGCGGTACTGACTCGAGCACCACCACC
ACCACCACTGAGATCCGGCTGCTAACAAAGCCCGAAAGGAAGCTGAGTTGGCTGCTGCCACCGCTGAGCA
ATAACTAGCATAACCCCTTGGGGCCTCTAAACGGGTCTTGAGGGGTTTTTTGCTGAAAGGAGGAACTAT
Features (pLannotate 1.2.2; 22 found; start..end, strand, type, name):
     20..448     +  rep_origin     f1 ori (sequence partly withheld): f1 bacteriophage origin of replication; arrow indicates direction of (+) strand synthesis
    501..558     +  promoter       AmpR promoter (fragment): bla
    567..1382    -  CDS            KanR: aminoglycoside phosphotransferase; aph(3')-Ia; confers resistance to kanamycin in bacteria or G418 (Geneticin®) in eukaryotes
   1504..2092    +  rep_origin     ori: high-copy-number ColE1/pMB1/pBR322/pUC origin of replication
   2278..2417    -  misc_feature   bom: basis of mobility region from pBR322
   2519..2710    -  CDS            rop: Rop protein, which maintains plasmids at low copy number; rop
   2727..3107    +  CDS            YPB1_ECOLX: Protein predicted: Swiss-Prot protein existence level 4. From Escherichia coli.
   3179..3470    -  CDS            TcR (fragment): tetracycline efflux protein; tet; confers resistance to tetracycline
   3485..3506    -  protein_bind   CAP binding site: CAP binding activates transcription in the presence of cAMP. E. coli catabolite activator protein
   3519..4601    -  CDS            lacI: lac repressor; lacI; The lac repressor binds to the lac operator to inhibit transcription in E. coli. This inhibition can be relieved by adding lactose or isopropyl-β-D-thiogalactopyranoside (IPTG).
   4602..4679    -  promoter       lacI promoter: lacI
   4687..4966    -  CDS            TcR (fragment): tetracycline efflux protein; tet; confers resistance to tetracycline
   4988..5006    +  promoter       T7 promoter: promoter for bacteriophage T7 RNA polymerase
   5007..5031    +  protein_bind   lac operator: The lac repressor binds to the lac operator to inhibit transcription in E. coli. This inhibition can be relieved by adding lactose or isopropyl-β-D-thiogalactopyranoside (IPTG). lac repressor encoded by lacI
   5046..5068    +  RBS            RBS: efficient ribosome binding site from bacteriophage T7 gene 10 (Olins and Rangwala, 1989)
   5081..5098    +  CDS            7xHis (fragment): 6xHis affinity tag
   5117..5768    +  CDS            GST (fragment): glutathione S-transferase from Schistosoma japonicum
   5803..5823    +  CDS            capTEV™ (fragment): composite tag for in vivo biotinylation, TEV protease cleavage, and 6xHis tagging
   5834..6700    +  CDS            C9orf78: TLS1_HUMAN - Also known as HCA59. Experimental evidence at protein level: Swiss-Prot protein existence level 1. Involved in the regulation of telomeric heterochromatin assembly and control of telomere length. From Homo sapiens (Human).
   6710..6727    +  CDS            9xHis (fragment): 9xHis affinity tag
   6737..6786    +  CDS            SET1 (fragment): solubility-enhancement tag derived from T7 phage gene 10B
   6794..6841    +  terminator     T7 terminator: transcription terminator for bacteriophage T7 RNA polymerase
