[The description below was written by a language model from this plasmid's Addgene catalogue record and pLannotate feature annotations shown in this document.]
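Description:
pETM30-C9ORF78_R41A is a bacterial expression plasmid built on the pETM30 backbone, a pET-type vector of about 6.9 kb. It produces a point-mutant form of human C9ORF78 in E. coli. The plasmid is selected with kanamycin through an aminoglycoside phosphotransferase gene. It replicates from a ColE1/pBR322-type origin accompanied by the bom region and the rop gene, which fits the low-copy designation in the record. An f1 phage origin is also present, and the annotated tetracycline-resistance fragments appear to be non-functional remnants of the pBR322 lineage.

Expression is driven by a T7 promoter followed by a lac operator and the T7 gene 10 ribosome binding site. A plasmid-borne lacI gene supplies the repressor, so transcription depends on T7 RNA polymerase from the host and can be induced with IPTG. The open reading frame begins with a His6 tag, followed by Schistosoma japonicum GST and a TEV protease recognition site. The roughly 870 bp C9ORF78 coding sequence follows, cloned between NcoI and XhoI, and a T7 terminator closes the cassette. The fusion can therefore be purified by nickel or glutathione affinity, and the tags can then be removed with TEV protease. The feature table also shows a short His-tag sequence downstream of the insert, as is usual for pET backbones. The record describes only an N-terminal tag and does not say whether the downstream sequence is translated.

The R41A substitution lies in the C9ORF78 interface with SNRNP200 (the spliceosomal helicase BRR2). The construct is therefore suited to producing recombinant protein for testing how this contact contributes to BRR2 binding and to alternative splicing regulation.
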