Addgene plasmid #193368: pETM30-C9ORF78_R41A
Purpose: Expression of C9ORF78 R41A variant in E.coli with N-terminal His6-GST-tag which is cleavable with TEV protease
Depositing lab: Markus Wahl. Depositing organization: Freie Universitaet Berlin. Publication: A multi-factor trafficking site on the spliceosome remodeling enzyme BRR2 recruits C9ORF78 to regulate alternative splicing. Bergfort A, Preussner M, Kuropka B, Ilik IA, Hilal T, Weber G, Freund C, Aktas T, Heyd F, Wahl MC. Nat Commun. 2022 Mar 3;13(1):1132. doi: 10.1038/s41467-022-28754-2. PubMed 35241646.
Backbone
  Vector backbone: pETM30
  Backbone manufacturer: EMBL Heidelberg
  Backbone size w/o insert (bp): 6346
  Total vector size (bp): 6860
  Vector type: Bacterial Expression
Growth in bacteria
  Bacterial resistance: Kanamycin, 50 μg/mL
  Growth temperature: 37°C
  Growth strain: DH5alpha
  Copy number: Low Copy
Gene/Insert
  Gene/Insert name: C9ORF78_R41A
  Species: H. sapiens (human)
  Insert size (bp): 870
  Mutation: R41A, the mutation is located in the binding interface with SNRNP200
  GenBank ID: 51759
  Entrez Gene: C9orf78 (a.k.a. CSU2, HCA59, HSPC220, TLS1, bA409K20.3)
  Promoter: T7
  Tag / fusion protein: His6-GST-TEV (N terminal on backbone)
  Cloning method: Restriction Enzyme; 5′ cloning site NcoI (not destroyed); 3′ cloning site XhoI (not destroyed)
  Sequencing primers: 5′ GEX5-for (Microsynth); 3′ T7term
Resource information
  A portion of this plasmid was derived from a plasmid made by: C9ORF78 wild type was provided by the laboratory of Prof. Ulrich Stelzel, University of Graz (Austria) in a yeast expression vector.
Terms and licenses: Academic/Nonprofit Terms; Industry Terms: Not Available to Industry
How to cite: pETM30-C9ORF78_R41A was a gift from Markus Wahl (Addgene plasmid # 193368 ; http://n2t.net/addgene:193368 ; RRID:Addgene_193368)
